>Addgene plasmid #171929 | pDEST14-Cys-DogCatcher | addgene full sequence | sequence record 338611 | Addgene NGS Result
CATGTTCTTTCCTGCGTTATCCCCTGATTCTGTGGATAACCGTATTACCGCCTTTGAGTGAGCTGATACC
GCTCGCCGCAGCCGAACGACCGAGCGCAGCGAGTCAGTGAGCGAGGAAGCGGAAGAGCGCCTGATGCGGT
ATTTTCTCCTTACGCATCTGTGCGGTATTTCACACCGCAATGGTGCACTCTCAGTACAATCTGCTCTGAT
GCCGCATAGTTAAGCCAGTATACACTCCGCTATCACTACGTGACTGGGTCATGGCTGCGCCCCGACACCC
GCCAACACCCGCTGACGCGCCCTGACGGGCTTGTCTGCTCCCGGCATCCGCTTACAGACAAGCTGTGACC
GTCTCCGGGAGCTGCATGTGTCAGAGGTTTTCACCGTCATCACCGAAACGCGCGAGGCAGCTGCGGTAAA
GCTCATCAGCGTGGTCGTGAAGCGATTCACAGATGTCTGCCTGTTCATCCGCGTCCAGCTCGTTGAGCTT
CTCCAGAAGCGTTAATGTCTGGCTTCTGATAAAGCGGGCCATGTTAAGGGCGGTTTTTTCCTGTTTGGTC
ACTGATGCCTCCGTGTAAGGGGGATTTCTGTTCATGGGGGTAATGATACCGATGAAACGAGAGAGGATGC
TCACGATACGGGTTACTGATGATGAACATGCCCGGTTACTGGAACGTTGTGAGGGTAAACAACTGGCGGT
ATGGATGCGGCGGGACCAGAGAAAAATCACTCAGGGTCAATGCCAGCGCTTCGTTAATACAGATGTAGGT
GTTCCACAGGGTAGCCAGCAGCATCCTGCGATGCAGATCCGGAACATAATGGTGCAGGGCGCTGACTTCC
GCGTTTCCAGACTTTACGAAACACGGAAACCGAAGACCATTCATGTTGTTGCTCAGGTCGCAGACGTTTT
GCAGCAGCAGTCGCTTCACGTTCGCTCGCGTATCGGTGATTCATTCTGCTAACCAGTAAGGCAACCCCGC
CAGCCTAGCCGGGTCCTCAACGACAGGAGCACGATCATGCGCACCCGTGGCCAGGACCCAACGCTGCCCG
AGATCTCGATCCCGCGAAATTAATACGACTCACTATAGGGAGACCACAACGGTTTCCCTCTAGAAATAAT
TTTGTTTAACTTTAAGAAGGAGATATACATATGTCGTACTACCATCACCATCACCATCACGATTACGACA
TCCCAACGACCGAAAACCTGTATTTTCAGGGCGGTTGCGGTATGAAACTGGGCGAGATTGAATTTATTAA
AGTGGACAAAACCGATAAAAAGCCGCTGCGTGGTGCCGTGTTTAGCCTGCAGAAACAGCATCCCGACTAT
CCCGATATCTATGGCGCGATTGATCAGAATGGGACCTATCAAGATGTGCGTACCGGCGAAGATGGTAAAC
TGACCTTTACGAATCTGAGCGATGGCAAATATCGCCTGATTGAAAATAGCGAACCCCCGGGCTATAAACC
GGTGCAGAATAAGCCGATTGTGAGCTTTCGTATTGTGGATGGCGAAGTGCGTGATGTGACCAGTATTGTG
CCGCAGTAACAAAGCCCGAAAGGAAGCTGAGTTGGCTGCTGCCACCGCTGAGCAATAACTAGCATAACCC
CTTGGGGCCTCTAAACGGGTCTTGAGGGGTTTTTTGCTGAAAGGAGGAACTATATCCGGATTGGCGAATG
GG
[124 nt withheld, positions 1683-1806]
C
[91 nt withheld, positions 1808-1898]
A
[49 nt withheld, positions 1900-1948]
CCTTTGACGTTGGAGTCCACGTTCTTT
[37 nt withheld, positions 1976-2012]
ACCCTATCTCGGTCTATTCTTTTGATTTATAAGGGATTTTGCCGATTTCGGCCTATTGGTTAAAAAATGA
GCTGATTTAACAAAAATTTAACGCGAATTTTAACAAAATATTAACGCTTACAATTTAGGTGGCACTTTTC
GGGGAAATGTGCGCGGAACCCCTATTTGTTTATTTTTCTAAATACATTCAAATATGTATCCGCTCATGAG
ACAATAACCCTGGTAAATGCTTCAATAATATTGAAAAAGGAAGAGTATGAGTATTCAACATTTCCGTGTC
GCCCTTATTCCCTTTTTTGCGGCATTTTGCCTTCCTGTTTTTGCTCACCCAGAAACGCTGGTGAAAGTAA
AAGATGCTGAAGATCAGTTGGGTGCACGAGTGGGTTACATCGAACTGGATCTCAACAGCGGTAAGATCCT
TGAGAGTTTTCGCCCCGAAGAACGTTTTCCAATGATGAGCACTTTTAAAGTTCTGCTATGTGGCGCGGTA
TTATCCCGTATTGACGCCGGGCAAGAGCAACTCGGTCGCCGCATACACTATTCTCAGAATGACTTGGTTG
AGTACTCACCAGTCACAGAAAAGCATCTTACGGATGGCATGACAGTAAGAGAATTATGCAGTGCTGCCAT
AACCATGAGTGATAACACTGCGGCCAACTTACTTCTGACAACGATCGGAGGACCGAAGGAGCTAACCGCT
TTTTTGCACAACATGGGGGATCATGTAACTCGCCTTGATCGTTGGGAACCGGAGCTGAATGAAGCCATAC
CAAACGACGAGCGTGACACCACGATGCCTGCAGCAATGGCAACAACGTTGCGCAAACTATTAACTGGCGA
ACTACTTACTCTAGCTTCCCGGCAACAATTAATAGACTGGATGGAGGCGGATAAAGTTGCAGGACCACTT
CTGCGCTCGGCCCTTCCGGCTGGCTGGTTTATTGCTGATAAATCTGGAGCCGGTGAGCGTGGGTCTCGCG
GTATCATTGCAGCACTGGGGCCAGATGGTAAGCCCTCCCGTATCGTAGTTATCTACACGACGGGGAGTCA
GGCAACTATGGATGAACGAAATAGACAGATCGCTGAGATAGGTGCCTCACTGATTAAGCATTGGTAACTG
TCAGACCAAGTTTACTCATATATACTTTAGATTGATTTAAAACTTCATTTTTAATTTAAAAGGATCTAGG
TGAAGATCCTTTTTGATAATCTCATGACCAAAATCCCTTAACGTGAGTTTTCGTTCCACTGAGCGTCAGA
CCCCGTAGAAAAGATCAAAGGATCTTCTTGAGATCCTTTTTTTCTGCGCGTAATCTGCTGCTTGCAAACA
AAAAAACCACCGCTACCAGCGGTGGTTTGTTTGCCGGATCAAGAGCTACCAACTCTTTTTCCGAAGGTAA
CTGGCTTCAGCAGAGCGCAGATACCAAATACTGTCCTTCTAGTGTAGCCGTAGTTAGGCCACCACTTCAA
GAACTCTGTAGCACCGCCTACATACCTCGCTCTGCTAATCCTGTTACCAGTGGCTGCTGCCAGTGGCGAT
AAGTCGTGTCTTACCGGGTTGGACTCAAGACGATAGTTACCGGATAAGGCGCAGCGGTCGGGCTGAACGG
GGGGTTCGTGCACACAGCCCAGCTTGGAGCGAACGACCTACACCGAACTGAGATACCTACAGCGTGAGCT
ATGAGAAAGCGCCACGCTTCCCGAAGGGAGAAAGGCGGACAGGTATCCGGTAAGCGGCAGGGTCGGAACA
GGAGAGCGCACGAGGGAGCTTCCAGGGGGAAACGCCTGGTATCTTTATAGTCCTGTCGGGTTTCGCCACC
TCTGACTTGAGCGTCGATTTTTGTGATGCTCGTCAGGGGGGCGGAGCCTATGGAAAAACGCCAGCAACGC
GGCCTTTTTACGGTTCCTGGCCTTTTGCTGGCCTTTTGCTCA
Features (pLannotate 1.2.2; 14 found; start..end, strand, type, name):
      1..125     +  rep_origin     RSF ori (fragment): Plasmids containing the RSF 1030 origin of replication can be propagated in E. coli cells that contain additional plasmids with compatible origins.
    130..269     -  misc_feature   bom: basis of mobility region from pBR322
    371..562     -  CDS            rop: Rop protein, which maintains plasmids at low copy number; rop
    579..959     +  CDS            YPB1_ECOLX: Protein predicted: Swiss-Prot protein existence level 4. From Escherichia coli.
   1071..1089    +  promoter       T7 promoter: promoter for bacteriophage T7 RNA polymerase
   1121..1143    +  RBS            RBS: efficient ribosome binding site from bacteriophage T7 gene 10 (Olins and Rangwala, 1989)
   1161..1180    +  CDS            8xHis (fragment): 8xHis affinity tag
   1202..1222    +  CDS            TEV site: tobacco etch virus (TEV) protease recognition and cleavage site
   1547..1591    +  CDS            SET1 (fragment): solubility-enhancement tag derived from T7 phage gene 10B
   1599..1646    +  terminator     T7 terminator: transcription terminator for bacteriophage T7 RNA polymerase
   1683..2111    +  rep_origin     f1 ori (sequence partly withheld): f1 bacteriophage origin of replication; arrow indicates direction of (+) strand synthesis
   2164..2268    +  promoter       AmpR promoter: bla
   2269..3129    +  CDS            AmpR: β-lactamase; bla; confers resistance to ampicillin, carbenicillin, and related antibiotics
   3300..3888    +  rep_origin     ori: high-copy-number ColE1/pMB1/pBR322/pUC origin of replication
