[The description below was written by a language model from this plasmid's Addgene catalogue record and pLannotate feature annotations shown in this document.]
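Description:
pDEST14-Cys-DogCatcher is a bacterial expression plasmid built on the pDEST14 backbone for T7-driven cytoplasmic production of a cysteine-bearing version of DogCatcher in E. coli. It is propagated through a ColE1/pMB1-type origin and selected with ampicillin via the β-lactamase gene and its native promoter. The catalogue lists it as high copy, although the annotation also detects pBR322-derived rop and bom elements, which are normally associated with copy-number control and mobilisation. An f1 origin is also present, allowing single-stranded DNA production with helper phage. The short "RSF ori" fragment at the start of the record is most likely a homology match to the adjoining ColE1-type origin across the circular junction rather than a second functional replicon.

The expression cassette consists of a T7 promoter and the phage T7 gene 10 ribosome binding site, followed by an N-terminal histidine tag (His6 per the catalogue, matched as a partial 8xHis feature), a TEV protease cleavage site, the synthetic Cys-DogCatcher coding sequence of about 399 bp inserted by Gibson assembly, and a T7 terminator. The insert itself is not annotated in the feature table. The small "SET1" fragment just upstream of the terminator probably reflects residual T7 gene 10-derived backbone sequence rather than a deliberate solubility tag. Expression requires a host that supplies T7 RNA polymerase.

DogCatcher is a protein partner engineered for loop-friendly protein–protein ligation. The His tag allows affinity purification and the TEV site allows tag removal. The added cysteine provides a handle for coupling the purified protein to maleimide dyes or thiol-reactive resins. The sequenced record (3,944 nt) is slightly shorter than the 4,040 bp listed in the catalogue.
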