Addgene plasmid #171929: pDEST14-Cys-DogCatcher
Purpose: Express Cys-DogCatcher protein in bacterial cytoplasm. The cysteine enables convenient coupling to maleimide-dye or thiol-reactive resin.
Depositing lab: Mark Howarth. Depositing organization: University of Oxford. Publication: DogCatcher allows loop-friendly protein-protein ligation. Keeble AH, Yadav VK, Ferla MP, Bauer CC, Chuntharpursat-Bon E, Huang J, Bon RS, Howarth M. Cell Chem Biol. 2021 Jul 28. pii: S2451-9456(21)00315-9. doi: 10.1016/j.chembiol.2021.07.005. PubMed 34324879.
Backbone
  Vector backbone: pDEST14
  Backbone manufacturer: Thermo Fisher Scientific
  Backbone size w/o insert (bp): 3641
  Total vector size (bp): 4040
  Vector type: Bacterial Expression
Growth in bacteria
  Bacterial resistance: Ampicillin, 100 μg/mL
  Growth temperature: 37°C
  Growth strain: DH5alpha
  Copy number: High Copy
Gene/Insert
  Gene/Insert name: Cys-DogCatcher
  Species: Synthetic
  Insert size (bp): 399
  Promoter: T7
  Tag / fusion protein: His6 (N terminal on backbone); TEV cleavage site (N terminal on insert)
  Cloning method: Gibson Cloning
  Sequencing primers: 5′ T7F; 3′ T7R
Terms and licenses: Academic/Nonprofit Terms; Industry Terms: Not Available to Industry
How to cite: pDEST14-Cys-DogCatcher was a gift from Mark Howarth (Addgene plasmid # 171929 ; http://n2t.net/addgene:171929 ; RRID:Addgene_171929)
