>Addgene plasmid #171929 | pDEST14-Cys-DogCatcher | depositor partial sequence | sequence record 333354 | Cys-DogCatcher gene
ATGTCGTACTACCATCACCATCACCATCACGATTACGACATCCCAACGACCGAAAACCTGTATTTTCAGG
GCGGTTGCGGTATGAAACTGGGCGAGATTGAATTTATTAAAGTGGACAAAACCGATAAAAAGCCGCTGCG
TGGTGCCGTGTTTAGCCTGCAGAAACAGCATCCCGACTATCCCGATATCTATGGCGCGATTGATCAGAAT
GGGACCTATCAAGATGTGCGTACCGGCGAAGATGGTAAACTGACCTTTACGAATCTGAGCGATGGCAAAT
ATCGCCTGATTGAAAATAGCGAACCCCCGGGCTATAAACCGGTGCAGAATAAGCCGATTGTGAGCTTTCG
TATTGTGGATGGCGAAGTGCGTGATGTGACCAGTATTGTGCCGCAGTAA
